Addgene plasmid #39258: pRAJ11-12
Depositing lab: Alfonso Jaramillo. Depositing organization: Institute of System and Synthetic Biology, iSSB. Publication: De novo automated design of small RNA circuits for engineering synthetic riboregulation in living cells. Rodrigo G, Landrain TE, Jaramillo A. Proc Natl Acad Sci U S A. 2012 Sep 18;109(38):15271-6. Epub 2012 Sep 4. 10.1073/pnas.1203831109 PubMed 22949707.
Backbone
  Vector backbone: pRAJ12
  Backbone manufacturer: Jaramillo Lab
  Backbone size w/o insert (bp): 5153
  Total vector size (bp): 5248
  Vector type: Bacterial Expression, Synthetic Biology
Growth in bacteria
  Bacterial resistance: Kanamycin, 50 μg/mL
  Growth temperature: 37°C
  Growth strain: DH5alpha
  Copy number: Low Copy
Gene/Insert
  Gene/Insert name: transRAJ11+cisRAJ12
  Promoter: pLlacO-1+pLtetO-1
  Cloning method: Restriction Enzyme; 5′ cloning site NheI (not destroyed); 3′ cloning site NheI (destroyed during cloning)
  Sequencing primers: 5′ tgccacctgacgtctaagaa; 3′ attaccgcctttgagtgagc
Resource information
  A portion of this plasmid was derived from a plasmid made by: http://partsregistry.org/Part:pSB4K5
Terms and licenses: Academic/Nonprofit Terms; Industry Terms: Not Available to Industry
How to cite: pRAJ11-12 was a gift from Alfonso Jaramillo (Addgene plasmid # 39258 ; http://n2t.net/addgene:39258 ; RRID:Addgene_39258)
