[The description below was written by a language model from this plasmid's Addgene catalogue record and pLannotate feature annotations shown in this document.]
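Description:
pRAJ11-12 is a 5,248 bp low-copy bacterial expression plasmid for synthetic biology work in E. coli. It was built by inserting a short fragment at an NheI site of the pRAJ12 backbone, part of which derives from the BioBrick vector pSB4K5. It replicates from the pSC101 origin together with its Rep101 (RepA) initiator protein, which accounts for the low copy number, and it is selected with kanamycin through the KanR aminoglycoside phosphotransferase gene. Several transcription terminators (lambda t0, his operon, T3Te, tonB and others) flank the backbone modules and insulate the cloning region, which is bounded by the BioBrick prefix and suffix.

The payload is an engineered riboregulator pair listed as transRAJ11+cisRAJ12, driven by the PLlacO-1 and PLtetO-1 promoters. The annotation shows divergent control regions. A lac operator on the forward strand lies upstream of a superfolder GFP coding sequence, while a tet operator on the reverse strand precedes the rrnB T1 and T7Te terminators, an arrangement consistent with a short terminated transcript. The "H1-2O2 promoter" fragment call next to the tet operator is most likely a match to a second tetO site rather than a genuine mammalian promoter. In such systems a cis-repressing 5′ untranslated region blocks translation of the reporter until a cognate trans-acting small RNA pairs with it. Combining the trans element of system RAJ11 with the cis element of RAJ12 suggests a mismatched pair for testing orthogonality or crosstalk, although the record does not say this explicitly. An mRFP1 coding sequence is also annotated on the reverse strand, but no dedicated promoter is annotated for it and the record does not state its role. The plasmid comes from work on computationally designed small RNA circuits for riboregulation in living cells.
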