Features (pLannotate 1.2.2; 17 found; start..end, strand, type, name):
      1..22      +  misc_feature   BioBrick prefix: BioBrick prefix for parts that do not start with "ATG"
     29..703     -  CDS            mRFP1: mRFP1 is a basic (constitutively fluorescent) red fluorescent protein published in 2002, derived from Discosoma sp.. It is reported to be a somewhat slowly-maturing monomer with low acid sensitivity.
    747..774     -  terminator     T7Te terminator: phage T7 early transcription terminator
    790..861     -  terminator     rrnB T1 terminator: transcription terminator T1 from the E. coli rrnB gene
    957..976     -  promoter       H1-2O2 promoter (fragment): doxycycline-inducible variant of the human H1 RNA promoter (Henriksen et al., 2007)
    982..1000    -  protein_bind   tet operator: tetO; bacterial operator O2 for the tetR and tetA genes tetracycline repressor TetR
   1045..1061    +  protein_bind   lac operator: The lac repressor binds to the lac operator to inhibit transcription in E. coli. This inhibition can be relieved by adding lactose or isopropyl-β-D-thiogalactopyranoside (IPTG). lac repressor encoded by lacI
   1135..1845    +  CDS            superfolder GFP: GFP variant that folds robustly even when fused to poorly folded proteins (Pédelacq et al., 2006)
   1852..1872    +  misc_feature   BioBrick suffix: universal suffix for all parts
   1908..1939    +  terminator     tonB terminator: bidirectional E. coli tonB-P14 transcription terminator
   1986..2026    -  terminator     bacterial terminator (fragment): putative bacterial transcription terminator
   2038..2853    -  CDS            KanR: aminoglycoside phosphotransferase confers resistance to kanamycin in bacteria or G418 (Geneticin®) in eukaryotes
   3211..4161    -  CDS            Rep101: RepA protein needed for replication with the pSC101 origin; rep101
   4209..4431    -  rep_origin     pSC101 ori: low-copy replication origin that requires the Rep101 protein
   4923..5017    -  terminator     lambda t0 terminator: transcription terminator from phage lambda
   5054..5113    +  terminator     his operon terminator: This putative transcriptin terminator from the E. coli his operon has a 2-bp deletion introduced during synthesis. Its efficiency has not been determined.
   5173..5202    -  terminator     T3Te terminator: phage T3 early transcription terminator
>Addgene plasmid #39258 | pRAJ11-12 | depositor full sequence | sequence record 49429 | pRAJ11-12 sequence 5248 bps
GAATTCGCGGCCGCTTCTAGAGTTATTAAGCACCGGTGGAGTGACGACCTTCAGCACGTTCGTACTGTTC
AACGATGGTGTAGTCTTCGTTGTGGGAGGTGATGTCCAGTTTGATGTCGGTTTTGTAAGCACCCGGCAGC
TGAACCGGTTTTTTAGCCATGTAGGTGGTTTTAACTTCAGCGTCGTAGTGACCACCGTCTTTCAGTTTCA
GACGCATTTTGATTTCACCTTTCAGAGCACCGTCTTCCGGGTACATACGTTCGGTGGAAGCTTCCCAACC
CATGGTTTTTTTCTGCATAACCGGACCGTCGGACGGGAAGTTGGTACCACGCAGTTTAACTTTGTAGATG
AACTCACCGTCTTGCAGGGAGGAGTCCTGGGTAACGGTAACAACACCACCGTCTTCGAAGTTCATAACAC
GTTCCCATTTGAAACCTTCCGGGAAGGACAGTTTCAGGTAGTCCGGGATGTCAGCCGGGTGTTTAACGTA
AGCTTTGGAACCGTACTGGAACTGCGGGGACAGGATGTCCCAAGCGAACGGCAGCGGACCACCTTTGGTA
ACTTTCAGTTTAGCGGTCTGGGTACCTTCGTACGGACGACCTTCACCTTCACCTTCGATTTCGAACTCGT
GACCGTTAACGGAACCTTCCATACGAACTTTGAAACGCATGAACTCTTTGATAACGTCTTCGGAGGAAGC
CATCTAGTATTTCTCCTCTTTCTCTAGTGGATCCGCTAGCTATAAACGCAGAAAGGCCCACCCGAAGGTG
AGCCAGTGTGACTCTAGTAGAGAGCGTTCACCGACAAACAACAGATAAAACGAAAGGCCCAGTCTTTCGA
CTGAGCCTTTCGTTTTATTTGATGCCTGGCCTAGGGCCTCGCATAAATCTGTCACAGCATCAACGTTTCC
GCTGAACTGTGACAGACTCACACAATCAACCCTCCCGTGCTCAGTATCTCTATCACTGATAGGGATGTCA
ATCTCTATCACTGATAGGGAATGCATGCTAGGATGCATATAAATGTGAGCGGATAACATTGACATTGTGA
GCGGATAACAAGATACTGAGCACACCCAGTATCATTCTCTTCTTCCTGCCCACGCGGAAAGAGGAGAAAG
GTGTAATGACTAGCCGTAAAGGCGAAGAGCTGTTCACTGGTGTCGTCCCTATTCTGGTGGAACTGGATGG
TGATGTCAACGGTCATAAGTTTTCCGTGCGTGGCGAGGGTGAAGGTGACGCAACTAATGGTAAACTGACG
CTGAAGTTCATCTGTACTACTGGTAAACTGCCGGTACCTTGGCCGACTCTGGTAACGACGCTGACTTATG
GTGTTCAGTGCTTTGCTCGTTATCCGGACCATATGAAGCAGCATGACTTCTTCAAGTCCGCCATGCCGGA
AGGCTATGTGCAGGAACGCACGATTTCCTTTAAGGATGACGGCACGTACAAAACGCGTGCGGAAGTGAAA
TTTGAAGGCGATACCCTGGTAAACCGCATTGAGCTGAAAGGCATTGACTTTAAAGAAGACGGCAATATCC
TGGGCCATAAGCTGGAATACAATTTTAACAGCCACAATGTTTACATCACCGCCGATAAACAAAAAAATGG
CATTAAAGCGAATTTTAAAATTCGCCACAACGTGGAGGATGGCAGCGTGCAGCTGGCTGATCACTACCAG
CAAAACACTCCAATCGGTGATGGTCCTGTTCTGCTGCCAGACAATCACTATCTGAGCACGCAAAGCGTTC
TGTCTAAAGATCCGAACGAGAAACGCGATCATATGGTTCTGCTGGAGTTCGTAACCGCAGCGGGCATCAC
GCATGGTATGGATGAACTGTACAAATGATGATACTAGTAGCGGCCGCTGCAGGAGTCACTAAGGGTTAGT
TAGTTAGATTAGCAGAAAGTCAAAAGCCTCCGACCGGAGGCTTTTGACTAAAACTTCCCTTGGGGTTATC
ATTGGGGCTCACTCAAAGGCGGTAATCAGATAAAAAAAATCCTTAGCTTTCGCTAAGGATGATTTCTGCT
AGTATTATTAGAAAAACTCATCGAGCATCAAATGAAACTGCAATTTATTCATATCAGGATTATCAATACC
ATATTTTTGAAAAAGCCGTTTCTGTAATGAAGGAGAAAACTCACCGAGGCAGTTCCAAAGAATGGCAAGG
TCCTGGTAACGGTCTGCGATTCCGACCCGTCCAACATCAATACAACCTATTAATTTCCCCTCGTCAAAAA
TAAGGTTATCAAGTGAGAAATCACCATGAGTGACGACTGAATCCGGTGAGAATGGCAAGAGCTTGTGCAT
TTCTTTCCAGACTTGTTCAACAGGCCAGCCATTACGCTCGTCATCAAAATCACTCGCATCAACCAAACCG
TTATTCATGCGTGATTGCGCCTGAGCAAGACGAAATACACGATCGCTGTTAAAAGGACAATTACAAACAG
GAATCGAATGTAACCGGCGCAGGAACACGGCCAGCGCATCAACAATATTTTCACCTGAATCAGGATATTC
TTCTAATACCTGGAAGGCTGTTTTCCCAGGAATCGCGGTGGTGAGTAACCACGCATCATCAGGAGTACGG
ATAAAATGCTTGATGGTCGGGAGAGGCATAAACTCCGTCAGCCAGTTGAGACGGACCATCTCATCTGTAA
CATCATTGGCAACGCTACCTTTGCCATGTTTCAGAAACAACTCTGGCGCATCGGGCTTCCCATACAAGCG
ATAGATTGTCGCACCTGATTGCCCGACATTATCGCGAGCCCATTTATACCCATATAAATCAGCGTCCATG
TTGGAGTTTAAGCGCGGACGGGAGCAAGACGTTTCCCGTTGAATATGGCTCATAACACCCCTTGTATTAC
TGTTTATGTAAGCAGACAGTTTTATTGTTCATGATGATATATTTTTATCTTGTGCAATGTAACATCAGAG
ATTTTGAGACACAACGTGGCTTTGTTGAATAAATCGAACTTTTGCTGAGTTGAAGGATCAGCTCTAGTAG
TTACATTGTCGATCTGTTCATGGTGAACAGCTTTAAATGCACCAAAAACTCGTAAAAGCTCTGATGTATC
TATCTTTTTTACACCGTTTTCATCTGTGCATATGGACAGTTTTCCCTTTGATATCTAACGGTGAACAGTT
GTTCTACTTTTGTTTGTTAGTCTTGATGCTTCACTGATAGATACAAGAGCCATAAGAACCTCAGATCCTT
CCGTATTTAGCCAGTATGTTCTCTAGTGTGGTTCGTTGTTTTTGCGTGAGCCATGAGAACGAACCATTGA
GATCATGCTTACTTTGCATGTCACTCAAAAATTTTGCCTCAAAACTGGTGAGCTGAATTTTTGCAGTTAA
AGCATCGTGTAGTGTTTTTCTTAGTCCGTTACGTAGGTAGGAATCTGATGTAATGGTTGTTGGTATTTTG
TCACCATTCATTTTTATCTGGTTGTTCTCAAGTTCGGTTACGAGATCCATTTGTCTATCTAGTTCAACTT
GGAAAATCAACGTATCAGTCGGGCGGCCTCGCTTATCAACCACCAATTTCATATTGCTGTAAGTGTTTAA
ATCTTTACTTATTGGTTTCAAAACCCATTGGTTAAGCCTTTTAAACTCATGGTAGTTATTTTCAAGCATT
AACATGAACTTAAATTCATCAAGGCTAATCTCTATATTTGCCTTGTGAGTTTTCTTTTGTGTTAGTTCTT
TTAATAACCACTCATAAATCCTCATAGAGTATTTGTTTTCAAAAGACTTAACATGTTCCAGATTATATTT
TATGAATTTTTTTAACTGGAAAAGATAAGGCAATATCTCTTCACTAAAAACTAATTCTAATTTTTCGCTT
GAGAACTTGGCATAGTTTGTCCACTGGAAAATCTCAAAGCCTTTAACCAAAGGATTCCTGATTTCCACAG
TTCTCGTCATCAGCTCTCTGGTTGCTTTAGCTAATACACCATAAGCATTTTCCCTACTGATGTTCATCAT
CTGAGCGTATTGGTTATAAGTGAACGATACCGTCCGTTCTTTCCTTGTAGGGTTTTCAATCGTGGGGTTG
AGTAGTGCCACACAGCATAAAATTAGCTTGGTTTCATGCTCCGTTAAGTCATAGCGACTAATCGCTAGTT
CATTTGCTTTGAAAACAACTAATTCAGACATACATCTCAATTGGTCTAGGTGATTTTAATCACTATACCA
ATTGAGATGGGCTAGTCAATGATAATTACATGTCCTTTTCCTTTGAGTTGTGGGTATCTGTAAATTCTGC
TAGACCTTTGCTGGAAAACTTGTAAATTCTGCTAGACCCTCTGTAAATTCCGCTAGACCTTTGTGTGTTT
TTTTTGTTTATATTCAAGTGGTTATAATTTATAGAATAAAGAAAGAATAAAAAAAGATAAAAAGAATAGA
TCCCAGCCCTGTGTATAACTCACTACTTTAGTCAGTTCCGCAGTATTACAAAAGGATGTCGCAAACGCTG
TTTGCTCCTCTACAAAACAGACCTTAAAACCCTAAAGGCTTAAGTAGCACCCTCGCAAGCTCGGGCAAAT
CGCTGAATATTCCTTTTGTCTCCGACCATCAGGCACCTGAGTCGCTGTCTTTTTCGTGACATTCAGTTCG
CTGCGCTCACGGCTCTGGCAGTGAATGGGGGTAAATGGCACTACAGGCGCCTTTTATGGATTCATGCAAG
GAAACTACCCATAATACAAGAAAAGCCCGTCACGGGCTTCTCAGGGCGTTTTATGGCGGGTCTGCTATGT
GGTGCTATCTGACTTTTTGCTGTTCAGCAGTTCCTGCCCTCTGATTTTCCAGTCTGACCACTTCGGATTA
TCCCGTGACAGGTCATTCAGACTGGCTAATGCACCCAGTAAGGCAGCGGTATCATCAACAGGCTTACCCG
TCTTACTGTCCCTAGTGCTTGGATTCTCACCAATAAAAAACGCCCGGCGGCAACCGAGCGTTCTGAACAA
ATCCAGATGGAGTTCTGAGGTCATTACTGGATCTATCAACAGGAGTCCAAGCGAGCTCGTAAACTTGGTC
TGACAGCTCTAGCTCCGGCAAAAAAACGGGCAAGGTGTCACCACCCTGCCCTTTTTCTTTAAAACCGAAA
AGATTACTTCGCGTTTGCCACCTGACGTCTAAGAAAAGGAATATTCAGCAATTTGCCCGTGCCGAAGAAA
GGCCCACCCGTGAAGGTGAGCCAGTGAGTTGATTGCTACGTAATTAGTTAGTTAGCCCTTAGTGACTC
