>Addgene plasmid #39258 | pRAJ11-12 | addgene partial sequence | sequence record 52381 | RNAde-BB-3 5'-tacggacgaccttcaccttc-3'
GTATTTCTCCTCTTTCTCTAGTGGATCCGCTAGCTATAAACGCAGAAAGGCCCACCCGAAGGTGAGCCAG
TGTGACTCTAGTAGAGAGCGTTCACCGACAAACAACAGATAAAACGAAAGGCCCAGTCTTTCGACTGAGC
CTTTCGTTTTATTTGATGCCTGGCCTAGGGCCTCGCATAAATCTGTCACAGCATCAACGTTTCCGCTGAA
CTGTGACAGACTCACACAATCAACCCTCCCGTGCTCAGTATCTCTATCACTGATAGGGATGTCAATCTCT
ATCACTGATAGGGAATGCATGCTAGGATGCATATAAATGTGAGCGGATAACATTGACATTGTGAGCGGAT
AACAGGATACTGAGCACACCCAGTATCATTCTCTTCTTCCTGCCCACGCGGAAAGAGGAGAAAGGTGTAA
TGACTAGCCGTAAAGGCGAAGAGCTGTTCACTGGTGTCGTCCCTATTCTGGTGGAACTGGATGGTGATGT
CAACGGTCATAAGTTTTCCGTGCGTGGCGAGGGTGAAGGTGACGCAACTAATGGTAAACTGACGCTGAAG
TTCATCTGTACTACTGGTAAACTGCCGGTACCTTGGCCGACTCTGGTAACGACGCTGACTTATGGTGTTC
AGTGCTT
