>Addgene plasmid #39258 | pRAJ11-12 | addgene partial sequence | sequence record 53411 | jkRFP-R 5'-gctttggaaccgtactggaa-3'
CACCTTTGGTAACTTTCAGTTTAGCGGTCTGGGTACCTTCGTACGGACGACCTTCACCTTCACCTTCGAT
TTCGAACTCGTGACCGTTAACGGAACCTTCCATACGAACTTTGAAACGCATGAACTCTTTGATAACGTCT
TCGGAGGAAGCCATCTAGTATTTCTCCTCTTTCTCTAGTGGATCCGCTAGCTATAAACGCAGAAAGGCCC
ACCCGAAGGTGAGCCAGTGTGACTCTAGTAGAGAGCGTTCACCGACAAACAACAGATAAAACGAAAGGCC
CAGTCTTTCGACTGAGCCTTTCGTTTTATTTGATGCCTGGCCTAGGGCCTCGCATAAATCTGTCACAGCA
TCAACGTTTCCGCTGAACTGTGACAGACTCACACAATCAACCCTCCCGTGCTCAGTATCTCTATCACTGA
TAGGGATGTCAATCTCTATCACTGATAGGGAATGCATGCTAGGATGCATATAAATGTGAGCGGATAACAT
TGACATTGTGAGCGGATAACAAGATACTGAGCACACCCAGTATCATTCTCTTCTTCCTGCCCACGCGGAA
AGAGGAGAAAGGTGTAATGACTAGCCGTAAAGGCGAAGAGCTGTTCACTGGTGTCGTCCCTATTCTGGTG
GAACTGGATGGTGATGTCAACGGTCATAAGTTTTCCGTGCGTGGCGAGGGTGAAGGTGACGCAACTAATG
GTAAACTGACGCTGAAGTTCATCTGTACTACTGGTAAACTGCCGGTACCTTGGCCGACTCTGGTAACGAC
GCTGACTTATG
