>Addgene plasmid #39258 | pRAJ11-12 | addgene partial sequence | sequence record 53412 | jkRFP-F 5'-tggtcactacgacgctgaag-3'
CGGTTCAGCTGCCGGGTGCTTACAAAACCGACATCAAACTGGACATCACCTCCCACAACGAAGACTACAC
CATCGTTGAACAGTACGAACGTGCTGAAGGTCGTCACTCCACCGGTGCTTAATAACTCTAGAAGCGGCCG
CGAATTCGAGTCACTAAGGGCTAACTAACTAATTACGTAGCAATCAACTCACTGGCTCACCTTCACGGGT
GGGCCTTTCTTCGGCACGGGCAAATTGCTGAATATTCCTTTTCTTAGACGTCAGGTGGCAAACGCGAAGT
AATCTTTTCGGTTTTAAAGAAAAAGGGCAGGGTGGTGACACCTTGCCCGTTTTTTTGCCGGAGCTAGAGC
TGTCAGACCAAGTTTACGAGCTCGCTTGGACTCCTGTTGATAGATCCAGTAATGACCTCAGAACTCCATC
TGGATTTGTTCAGAACGCTCGGTTGCCGCCGGGCGTTTTTTATTGGTGAGAATCCAAGCACTAGGGACAG
TAAGACGGGTAAGCCTGTTGATGATACCGCTGCCTTACTGGGTGCATTAGCCAGTCTGAATGACCTGTCA
CGGGATAATCCGAAGTGGTCAGACTGGAAAATCAGAGGGCAGGAACTGCTGAACAGCAAAAAGTCAGATA
GCACCACATAGCAGACCCGCCATAAAACGCCCTGAGAAGCCCGTGACGGGCTTTTCTTGTATTATGGGTA
GTTTCCTTGCATGAATCCATAAAAGGCGCCTGTAGTGCCATTTACCCCCATTCACTGCCAGAGCCGTGAG
CGCAGCGAACTGA
