>Addgene plasmid #39258 | pRAJ11-12 | addgene partial sequence | sequence record 53413 | RNAde-BB-2R 5'-attaccgcctttgagtgagc -3'
AAGCCTCCGGTCGGAGGCTTTTGACTTTCTGCTAATCTAACTAACTAACCCTTAGTGACTCCTGCAGCGG
CCGCTACTAGTATCATCATTTGTACAGTTCATCCATACCATGCGTGATGCCCGCTGCGGTTACGAACTCC
AGCAGAACCATATGATCGCGTTTCTCGTTCGGATCTTTAGACAGAACGCTTTGCGTGCTCAGATAGTGAT
TGTCTGGCAGCAGAACAGGACCATCACCGATTGGAGTGTTTTGCTGGTAGTGATCAGCCAGCTGCACGCT
GCCATCCTCCACGTTGTGGCGAATTTTAAAATTCGCTTTAATGCCATTTTTTTGTTTATCGGCGGTGATG
TAAACATTGTGGCTGTTAAAATTGTATTCCAGCTTATGGCCCAGGATATTGCCGTCTTCTTTAAAGTCAA
TGCCTTTCAGCTCAATGCGGTTTACCAGGGTATCGCCTTCAAATTTCACTTCCGCACGCGTTTTGTACGT
GCCGTCATCCTTAAAGGAAATCGTGCGTTCCTGCACATAGCCTTCCGGCATGGCGGACTTGAAGAAGTCA
TGCTGCTTCATATGGTCCGGATAACGAGCAAAGCACTGAACACCATAAGTCAGCGTCGTTACCAGAGTCG
GCCAAGGTACCGGCAGTTTACCAGTAGTACAGATGAACTTCAGCGTCAGTTTACCATTAGTTGCGTCACC
TTCACCCTCGCCACGCACGGAA
